>Addgene plasmid #209561 | pEGFP-C1-SHTN1S | addgene full sequence | sequence record 413486 | Addgene NGS Result
TAGTTATTAATAGTAATCAATTACGGGGTCATTAGTTCATAGCCCATATATGGAGTTCCGCGTTACATAA
CTTACGGTAAATGGCCCGCCTGGCTGACCGCCCAACGACCCCCGCCCATTGACGTCAATAATGACGTATG
TTCCCATAGTAACGCCAATAGGGACTTTCCATTGACGTCAATGGGTGGAGTATTTACGGTAAACTGCCCA
CTTGGCAGTACATCAAGTGTATCATATGCCAAGTACGCCCCCTATTGACGTCAATGACGGTAAATGGCCC
GCCTGGCATTATGCCCAGTACATGACCTTATGGGACTTTCCTACTTGGCAGTACATCTACGTATTAGTCA
TCGCTATTACCATGGTGATGCGGTTTTGGCAGTACATCAATGGGCGTGGATAGCGGTTTGACTCACGGGG
ATTTCCAAGTCTCCACCCCATTGACGTCAATGGGAGTTTGTTTTGGCACCAAAATCAACGGGACTTTCCA
AAATGTCGTAACAACTCCGCCCCATTGACGCAAATGGGCGGTAGGCGTGTACGGTGGGAGGTCTATATAA
GCAGAGCTGGTTTAGTGAACCGTCAGATCCGCTAGCGCTACCGGTCGCCACCATGGTGAGCAAGGGCGAG
GAGCTGTTCACCGGGGTGGTGCCCATCCTGGTCGAGCTGGACGGCGACGTAAACGGCCACAAGTTCAGCG
TGTCCGGCGAGGGCGAGGGCGATGCCACCTACGGCAAGCTGACCCTGAAGTTCATCTGCACCACCGGCAA
GCTGCCCGTGCCCTGGCCCACCCTCGTGACCACCCTGACCTACGGCGTGCAGTGCTTCAGCCGCTACCCC
GACCACATGAAGCAGCACGACTTCTTCAAGTCCGCCATGCCCGAAGGCTACGTCCAGGAGCGCACCATCT
TCTTCAAGGACGACGGCAACTACAAGACCCGCGCCGAGGTGAAGTTCGAGGGCGACACCCTGGTGAACCG
CATCGAGCTGAAGGGCATCGACTTCAAGGAGGACGGCAACATCCTGGGGCACAAGCTGGAGTACAACTAC
AACAGCCACAACGTCTATATCATGGCCGACAAGCAGAAGAACGGCATCAAGGTGAACTTCAAGATCCGCC
ACAACATCGAGGACGGCAGCGTGCAGCTCGCCGACCACTACCAGCAGAACACCCCCATCGGCGACGGCCC
CGTGCTGCTGCCCGACAACCACTACCTGAGCACCCAGTCCGCCCTGAGCAAAGACCCCAACGAGAAGCGC
GATCACATGGTCCTGCTGGAGTTCGTGACCGCCGCCGGGATCACTCTCGGCATGGACGAGCTGTACAAGT
CCGGACTCAGATCTCGAGCTAACAGCTCGGACGAGGAGAAGCAGCTGCAGCTCATCACCAGCTTGAAGGA
GCAAGCCATTGGCGAATATGAAGACCTTCGAGCAGAGAACCAGAAAACAAAGGAGAAGTGTGACAAAATT
AGGCAAGAACGAGATGAAGCTGTTAAAAAACTGGAAGAGTTTCAGAAAATTTCACATATGGTTATAGAGG
AGGTGAATTTCATGCAGAACCATCTTGAAATAGAGAAGACATGTCGAGAGAGCGCTGAAGCCTTGGCGAC
AAAGCTAAATAAAGAAAATAAAACACTGAAAAGAATCAGCATGCTATACATGGCCAAACTGGGGCCAGAC
GTAATTACAGAGGAGATAAACATTGATGATGATGACCCAGCCACCGACACAGATGCTGCGGCTGAGACCT
GTGTGTCTGTTCAGTGTCAGAAGCAAATCAAAGAACTTCGAGATCAAATTGTGTCTGTTCAGGAAGAAAA
GAAGGTGTTAGCCATCGAGCTGGAAAACCTCAAGAGCAAACTCGGGGAGGTGATGGAGGAGGTAAATAAA
GTTAAGCAAGAAAAAGCTGTTTTAAATTCAGAAGTCCTTGAGCAGAGGAAAGTCTTAGAAAAATGCAACA
GAGTGTCCATGTTGGCTGTTGAAGAGTATGAGGAACTGCAAGTGAACCTGGAACTGGAGAAGGACCTTCG
CAAGAAAGCAGAGTCTTTTGCACAAGAGATGTTCATTGAACAAAACAAACTGAAGAGACAAAGCCACCTT
CTGCTGCAGAGCTCCCTTCCTGACCAGCAGCTTTTGAAAGCTTTAGACGAAAACGCAAAACTTATCCAGC
AGCTTGAAGAAGAGAGGATCCAGCATCAGAAAAAGGTCAAAGAGCTGGAGGAGCGGCTGGAGAATGAAGC
ACTTCACAAAGAGATCCATAACCTCAGACAACAGCTGGAGCTTCTGGAAGACGACAAGAGGGAGCTAGAG
CAGAAATACCAGAGCTCGGAGGAGAAGGCCCGGAACCTGAAGCATTCAGTGGATGAACTTCAGAAGCGAG
TGAACCAGTCTGAGAATTCGGTACCTCCCCCGCCTCCTCCTCCTCCACCTCTCCCCCCTCCACCTCCCAA
TCCAATCCGGTCCCTCATGTCTATGATCCGGAAGCGATCTCACCCCAGTGGCAATAGTGCTAAGAAAGAA
AAGACAACTCAGCCAGAGACAGCTGAGGAAGTCACAGACCTGAAGAGGCAAGCAGTGGAAGAGATGATGG
ACAGAATTAAGAAGGGAGTTCATCTTAGACCGGTTAACCAGACAGCCAGACCCAAGGCAAAGCCAGACTC
TCTCAAGGGCTCAGAAAGTGCGGTGGATGAGCTGAAGGGAATCCTGGCCTCCCAGTAACCCGGGATCCAC
CGGATCTAGATAACTGATCATAATCAGCCATACCACATTTGTAGAGGTTTTACTTGCTTTAAAAAACCTC
CCACACCTCCCCCTGAACCTGAAACATAAAATGAATGCAATTGTTGTTGTTAACTTGTTTATTGCAGCTT
ATAATGGTTACAAATAAAGCAATAGCATCACAAATTTCACAAATAAAGCATTTTTTTCACTGCATTCTAG
TTGTGGTTTGTCCAAACTCATCAATGTATCTTAACGCGTAAATTGTAAGCGTTAATATTTTGTTAAAATT
CGCGTTAAATTTTTGTTAAATCAGCTCATTTTTTAACCAATAGGCCGAAATCGGCAAAATCCCTTATAAA
TCAAAAGAATAGACCGAGATAGGGT
[37 nt withheld, positions 3106-3142]
AAAGAACGTGGACTCCAACGTCAAAGG
[49 nt withheld, positions 3170-3218]
T
[91 nt withheld, positions 3220-3310]
G
[124 nt withheld, positions 3312-3435]
CAGGTGGCACTTTTCGGGGAAATGTGCGCGGAACCCCTATTTGTTTATTTTTCTAAATACATTCAAATAT
GTATCCGCTCATGAGACAATAACCCTGATAAATGCTTCAATAATATTGAAAAAGGAAGAGTCCTGAGGCG
GAAAGAACCAGCTGTGGAATGTGTGTCAGTTAGGGTGTGGAAAGTCCCCAGGCTCCCCAGCAGGCAGAAG
TATGCAAAGCATGCATCTCAATTAGTCAGCAACCAGGTGTGGAAAGTCCCCAGGCTCCCCAGCAGGCAGA
AGTATGCAAAGCATGCATCTCAATTAGTCAGCAACCATAGTCCCGCCCCTAACTCCGCCCATCCCGCCCC
TAACTCCGCCCAGTTCCGCCCATTCTCCGCCCCATGGCTGACTAATTTTTTTTATTTATGCAGAGGCCGA
GGCCGCCTCGGCCTCTGAGCTATTCCAGAAGTAGTGAGGAGGCTTTTTTGGAGGCCTAGGCTTTTGCAAA
GATCGATCAAGAGACAGGATGAGGATCGTTTCGCATGATTGAACAAGATGGATTGCACGCAGGTTCTCCG
GCCGCTTGGGTGGAGAGGCTATTCGGCTATGACTGGGCACAACAGACAATCGGCTGCTCTGATGCCGCCG
TGTTCCGGCTGTCAGCGCAGGGGCGCCCGGTTCTTTTTGTCAAGACCGACCTGTCCGGTGCCCTGAATGA
ACTGCAAGACGAGGCAGCGCGGCTATCGTGGCTGGCCACGACGGGCGTTCCTTGCGCAGCTGTGCTCGAC
GTTGTCACTGAAGCGGGAAGGGACTGGCTGCTATTGGGCGAAGTGCCGGGGCAGGATCTCCTGTCATCTC
ACCTTGCTCCTGCCGAGAAAGTATCCATCATGGCTGATGCAATGCGGCGGCTGCATACGCTTGATCCGGC
TACCTGCCCATTCGACCACCAAGCGAAACATCGCATCGAGCGAGCACGTACTCGGATGGAAGCCGGTCTT
GTCGATCAGGATGATCTGGACGAAGAGCATCAGGGGCTCGCGCCAGCCGAACTGTTCGCCAGGCTCAAGG
CGAGCATGCCCGACGGCGAGGATCTCGTCGTGACCCATGGCGATGCCTGCTTGCCGAATATCATGGTGGA
AAATGGCCGCTTTTCTGGATTCATCGACTGTGGCCGGCTGGGTGTGGCGGACCGCTATCAGGACATAGCG
TTGGCTACCCGTGATATTGCTGAAGAGCTTGGCGGCGAATGGGCTGACCGCTTCCTCGTGCTTTACGGTA
TCGCCGCTCCCGATTCGCAGCGCATCGCCTTCTATCGCCTTCTTGACGAGTTCTTCTGAGCGGGACTCTG
GGGTTCGAAATGACCGACCAAGCGACGCCCAACCTGCCATCACGAGATTTCGATTCCACCGCCGCCTTCT
ATGAAAGGTTGGGCTTCGGAATCGTTTTCCGGGACGCCGGCTGGATGATCCTCCAGCGCGGGGATCTCAT
GCTGGAGTTCTTCGCCCACCCTAGGGGGAGGCTAACTGAAACACGGAAGGAGACAATACCGGAAGGAACC
CGCGCTATGACGGCAATAAAAAGACAGAATAAAACGCACGGTGTTGGGTCGTTTGTTCATAAACGCGGGG
TTCGGTCCCAGGGCTGGCACTCTGTCGATACCCCACCGAGACCCCATTGGGGCCAATACGCCCGCGTTTC
TTCCTTTTCCCCACCCCACCCCCCAAGTTCGGGTGAAGGCCCAGGGCTCGCAGCCAACGTCGGGGCGGCA
GGCCCTGCCATAGCCTCAGGTTACTCATATATACTTTAGATTGATTTAAAACTTCATTTTTAATTTAAAA
GGATCTAGGTGAAGATCCTTTTTGATAATCTCATGACCAAAATCCCTTAACGTGAGTTTTCGTTCCACTG
AGCGTCAGACCCCGTAGAAAAGATCAAAGGATCTTCTTGAGATCCTTTTTTTCTGCGCGTAATCTGCTGC
TTGCAAACAAAAAAACCACCGCTACCAGCGGTGGTTTGTTTGCCGGATCAAGAGCTACCAACTCTTTTTC
CGAAGGTAACTGGCTTCAGCAGAGCGCAGATACCAAATACTGTTCTTCTAGTGTAGCCGTAGTTAGGCCA
CCACTTCAAGAACTCTGTAGCACCGCCTACATACCTCGCTCTGCTAATCCTGTTACCAGTGGCTGCTGCC
AGTGGCGATAAGTCGTGTCTTACCGGGTTGGACTCAAGACGATAGTTACCGGATAAGGCGCAGCGGTCGG
GCTGAACGGGGGGTTCGTGCACACAGCCCAGCTTGGAGCGAACGACCTACACCGAACTGAGATACCTACA
GCGTGAGCTATGAGAAAGCGCCACGCTTCCCGAAGGGAGAAAGGCGGACAGGTATCCGGTAAGCGGCAGG
GTCGGAACAGGAGAGCGCACGAGGGAGCTTCCAGGGGGAAACGCCTGGTATCTTTATAGTCCTGTCGGGT
TTCGCCACCTCTGACTTGAGCGTCGATTTTTGTGATGCTCGTCAGGGGGGCGGAGCCTATGGAAAAACGC
CAGCAACGCGGCCTTTTTACGGTTCCTGGCCTTTTGCTGGCCTTTTGCTCACATGTTCTTTCCTGCGTTA
TCCCCTGATTCTGTGGATAACCGTATTACCGCCATGCAT
Features (pLannotate 1.2.2; 15 found; start..end, strand, type, name):
     61..364     +  enhancer       CMV enhancer: human cytomegalovirus immediate early enhancer
    365..568     +  promoter       CMV promoter: human cytomegalovirus (CMV) immediate early promoter
    613..1329    +  CDS            EGFP: EGFP is a basic (constitutively fluorescent) green fluorescent protein published in 1996, derived from Aequorea victoria. It is reported to be a rapidly-maturing weak dimer with moderate acid sensitivity.
   1330..1350    +  misc_feature   MCS (fragment): multiple cloning site
   1351..2712    +  CDS            Shtn1 (fragment): SHOT1_MOUSE - Also known as Kiaa1598. Experimental evidence at protein level: Swiss-Prot protein existence level 1. Involved in the generation of internal asymmetric signals required for neuronal polarization and neurite outgrowth (PubMed:23864681). Mediates netrin-1-induced F-actin-substrate coupling or 'clutch engagement' within the axon growth cone through activation of CDC42, RAC1 and PAK1-dependent signaling pathway, thereby converting the F-actin retrograde flow into traction forces, concomitantly with filopodium extension and axon outgrowth. Plays a role in cytoskeletal organization by
   2745..2829    +  CDS            large T antigen (fragment): large T antigen from SV40 (simian virus 40)
   2852..2973    +  polyA_signal   SV40 poly(A) signal: SV40 polyadenylation signal
   3007..3435    -  rep_origin     f1 ori (sequence partly withheld): f1 bacteriophage origin of replication; arrow indicates direction of (+) strand synthesis
   3462..3566    +  promoter       AmpR promoter: bla
   3568..3925    +  promoter       SV40 promoter: SV40 enhancer and early promoter
   3960..4754    +  CDS            NeoR/KanR: aminoglycoside phosphotransferase from Tn5; aph(3')-II (or nptII); confers resistance to neomycin, kanamycin, and G418 (Geneticin®)
   4775..4927    +  CDS            ble (fragment): BLE_KLEPN - Experimental evidence at protein level: Swiss-Prot protein existence level 1. Binding protein with a strong affinity to the bleomycin family of antibiotics. Binds to CL990; an antimitotic-antibiotic compound. From Klebsiella pneumoniae.
   4986..5033    +  polyA_signal   HSV TK poly(A) signal: herpes simplex virus thymidine kinase polyadenylation signal (Cole and Stacy, 1985)
   5124..5140    -  polyA_signal   bGH poly(A) signal (fragment): bovine growth hormone polyadenylation signal
   5362..5950    +  rep_origin     ori: high-copy-number ColE1/pMB1/pBR322/pUC origin of replication
