[The description below was written by a language model from this plasmid's Addgene catalogue record and pLannotate feature annotations shown in this document.]
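Description:
pEGFP-C1-SHTN1S is a mammalian expression plasmid of about 6.1 kb, built on the pEGFP-C1 backbone, that produces the short isoform of mouse Shootin1 (Shtn1, also known as Kiaa1598) fused to the C-terminus of EGFP. The human cytomegalovirus immediate-early enhancer and promoter drive transcription of the EGFP coding sequence. EGFP is followed by a short remnant of the multiple cloning site and then by the Shtn1 coding sequence, which was inserted between XhoI and TspMI sites that both remain intact. An SV40 polyadenylation signal terminates the transcript. The result is a constitutively expressed, green-fluorescent, N-terminally tagged Shootin1 that can be followed in transfected cells.

In bacteria the plasmid is maintained at high copy number through a ColE1/pUC-type origin, and an f1 phage origin is also present. A single Tn5 aminoglycoside phosphotransferase gene (NeoR/KanR) provides selection in both hosts. It sits behind tandem bacterial (bla) and SV40 early promoters and is followed by an HSV TK poly(A) signal, so it confers kanamycin resistance in E. coli and allows G418 selection of stably transfected mammalian cells. The short fragments annotated as large T antigen, ble and bGH poly(A) are most likely backbone remnants or annotation artefacts rather than functional elements.

Shootin1 is involved in neuronal polarization, neurite outgrowth and coupling of F-actin retrograde flow to the substrate in axon growth cones. The associated publication concerns neuron-specific alternative splicing during axonogenesis, which suggests the plasmid is used to express and visualise the short isoform specifically, for example to study its localisation or function. The record itself states the purpose only as mammalian expression of this isoform.
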