Addgene plasmid #209561: pEGFP-C1-SHTN1S
Purpose: Mammalian expression of Shtn1 short isoform
Depositing lab: Sika Zheng. Depositing organization: University of California, Riverside. Publication: Axonogenesis Is Coordinated by Neuron-Specific Alternative Splicing Programming and Splicing Regulator PTBP2. Zhang M, Ergin V, Lin L, Stork C, Chen L, Zheng S. Neuron. 2019 Feb 20;101(4):690-706.e10. doi: 10.1016/j.neuron.2019.01.022. Epub 2019 Feb 4. PubMed 30733148.
Backbone
  Vector backbone: pEGFP-C1
  Vector type: Mammalian Expression
Growth in bacteria
  Bacterial resistance: Kanamycin, 50 μg/mL
  Growth temperature: 37°C
  Growth strain: DH5alpha
  Copy number: High Copy
Gene/Insert
  Gene/Insert name: Shtn1 short isoform (alt name: Shootin1; mKIAA1598; 4930506M07Rik)
  Species: M. musculus (mouse)
  Entrez Gene: 4930506M07Rik (a.k.a. KIAA1598, Kiaa1598, Shootin1, mKIAA1598)
  Cloning method: Restriction Enzyme; 5′ cloning site XhoI (not destroyed); 3′ cloning site TspMI (not destroyed)
Terms and licenses: Academic/Nonprofit Terms; Industry Terms: Not Available to Industry
How to cite: pEGFP-C1-SHTN1S was a gift from Sika Zheng (Addgene plasmid # 209561 ; http://n2t.net/addgene:209561 ; RRID:Addgene_209561)
